Addgene plasmid #163874: pFlox_N-BRG1_BSD_FKBPF36V_EYFP
Purpose: Acute Depletion of BRG1-EYFP
Depositing lab: Cornelis Murre. Depositing organization: University of California, San Diego (UCSD). Publication: Calcium signaling instructs NIPBL recruitment at active enhancers and promoters via distinct mechanisms to reconstruct genome compartmentalization. Zhu Y, Denholtz M, Lu H, Murre C. Genes Dev. 2021 Jan 1;35(1-2):65-81. doi: 10.1101/gad.343475.120. Epub 2020 Dec 17. PubMed 33334824.
Backbone
  Vector backbone: pflox
  Vector type: Mammalian Expression
Growth in bacteria
  Bacterial resistance: Ampicillin, 100 μg/mL
  Growth temperature: 37°C
  Growth strain: DH5alpha
  Copy number: High Copy
Gene/Insert
  Gene/Insert name: Brg1
  Species: M. musculus (mouse)
  Entrez Gene: Smarca4 (a.k.a. BAF190A, Brg1, HP1-BP72, SNF2beta, SW1/SNF, b2b508.1Clo, b2b692Clo)
  Cloning method: Gibson Cloning
Terms and licenses: Academic/Nonprofit Terms; Industry Terms: Not Available to Industry
How to cite: pFlox_N-BRG1_BSD_FKBPF36V_EYFP was a gift from Cornelis Murre (Addgene plasmid # 163874 ; http://n2t.net/addgene:163874 ; RRID:Addgene_163874)
