[The description below was written by a language model from this plasmid's Addgene catalogue record and pLannotate feature annotations shown in this document.]
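Description:
pFlox_N-BRG1_BSD_FKBPF36V_EYFP is a roughly 6.1 kb, high-copy plasmid built on the pflox backbone, which the feature table shows to be pBluescript-like: a ColE1/pUC-type origin, an ampicillin resistance gene with its own promoter, and remnants of the lacZα/lac promoter region, T3 promoter and multiple cloning site. It is catalogued as a mammalian expression vector, but no mammalian promoter or polyadenylation signal is annotated.

The payload is a single same-strand series of coding elements: blasticidin S deaminase (BSD), a P2A ribosome-skipping peptide, a FLAG epitope, the F36V mutant of FKBP12, EYFP, and then only a short fragment of mouse Smarca4 (Brg1) rather than the full coding sequence. Unannotated stretches of several hundred bases lie on either side of this cassette. Together with the "N-BRG1" name, this layout suggests a donor template for inserting the tag cassette at the N terminus of the endogenous Brg1 gene, with the flanking sequence serving as homology arms. The record does not state this explicitly, so it is an inference. Despite the backbone name, no loxP sites are annotated.

In such a design, the endogenous promoter would drive one transcript. P2A would separate the blasticidin marker, used to select modified cells, from a FLAG-FKBP(F36V)-EYFP-BRG1 fusion protein. FKBP F36V binds synthetic ligands that do not bind wild-type FKBP, and it is the basis of dTAG-style degrader systems, which fits the stated purpose of acute depletion of BRG1-EYFP. EYFP provides a fluorescent readout of protein level and loss, and FLAG allows immunodetection or pull-down of this SWI/SNF chromatin-remodelling ATPase.
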