Features (pLannotate 1.2.2; 19 found; start..end, strand, type, name):
      5..155     -  CDS            lacZα (fragment): LacZα fragment of β-galactosidase; lacZ fragment
    876..1271    +  CDS            BSD: blasticidin S deaminase; Aspergillus terreus BSD; confers resistance to blasticidin
   1281..1336    +  CDS            P2A (fragment): 2A peptide from porcine teschovirus-1 polyprotein Eukaryotic ribosomes fail to insert a peptide bond between the Gly and Pro residues, yielding separate polypeptides.
   1338..1361    +  CDS            FLAG: FLAG® epitope tag, followed by an enterokinase cleavage site
   1374..1691    +  CDS            DmrB: F36V mutant of FK506-binding protein FKBP12 binds synthetic ligands that do not bind wild-type FKBP
   1725..2438    +  CDS            EYFP: EYFP is a basic (constitutively fluorescent) green/yellow fluorescent protein published in 1996, derived from Aequorea victoria. It is reported to be a very rapidly-maturing weak dimer with high acid sensitivity.
   2475..2675    +  CDS            Smarca4 (fragment): SMCA4_MOUSE - Also known as Baf190a, Brg1, Snf2b, Snf2l4. Experimental evidence at protein level: Swiss-Prot protein existence level 1. Involved in transcriptional activation and repression of select genes by chromatin remodeling (alteration of DNA-nucleosome topology). Component of SWI/SNF chromatin remodeling complexes that carry out key enzymatic activities, changing chromatin structure by altering DNA-histone contacts within a nucleosome in an ATP-dependent manner. Component of the CREST-BRG1 complex, a multiprotein complex that regulates promoter activation by orchestrating the calcium- d
   3538..3560    -  misc_feature   MCS (fragment): pBluescript multiple cloning site
   3560..3589    -  misc_feature   MCS (fragment): pBluescript multiple cloning site
   3602..3620    -  promoter       T3 promoter: promoter for bacteriophage T3 RNA polymerase
   3665..3681    -  protein_bind   lac operator: The lac repressor binds to the lac operator to inhibit transcription in E. coli. This inhibition can be relieved by adding lactose or isopropyl-β-D-thiogalactopyranoside (IPTG). lac repressor encoded by lacI
   3689..3719    -  promoter       lac promoter: promoter for the E. coli lac operon
   3734..3755    -  protein_bind   CAP binding site: CAP binding activates transcription in the presence of cAMP. E. coli catabolite activator protein
   3768..3860    -  CDS            lacI (fragment): lac repressor; lacI; The lac repressor binds to the lac operator to inhibit transcription in E. coli. This inhibition can be relieved by adding lactose or isopropyl-β-D-thiogalactopyranoside (IPTG).
   4043..4631    -  rep_origin     ori: high-copy-number ColE1/pMB1/pBR322/pUC origin of replication
   4802..5662    -  CDS            AmpR: β-lactamase; bla; confers resistance to ampicillin, carbenicillin, and related antibiotics
   5663..5767    -  promoter       AmpR promoter: bla
   5862..5897    +  CDS            rop (fragment): Rop protein, which maintains plasmids at low copy number; rop
   5999..6098    +  misc_feature   bom (fragment): basis of mobility region from pBR322
>Addgene plasmid #163874 | pFlox_N-BRG1_BSD_FKBPF36V_EYFP | addgene full sequence | sequence record 323490 | Addgene NGS Result
GCCATTCGCCATTCAGGCTGCGCAACTGTTGGGAAGGGCGATCGGTGCGGGCCTCTTCGCTATTACGCCA
GCTGGCGAAAGGGGGATGTGCTGCAAGGCGATTAAGTTGGGTAACGCCAGGGTTTTCCCAGTCACGACGT
TGTAAAACGACGGCCGCGGCGGCCGCACTAGTGGCCGCGGCGGCCGCACTAGTGGCCGCGGCGGCCGCAG
CTTGCCTGCAGGTCGACGATTAGCACTCACTGATTGTTTTTGTGTGTCTGTCTGACTGCCTGTCTTGTTC
ATGACCTTCATGAACAAGAGAACAGATGACTCCACAGTTAAAGGATAATTTGAGAGTTGCCCCACAGTCT
GCTGGGGACCTAGTTGATCTTGGAGGTAATGGGAGGACATTGTCCCACTGACCACATCAAGTGTAGCTTC
CTAGAGTGATTATTGGTCAGTTTCCCCAGTCTGTCACTTTATAGTTAGATAAGGCTGGGCAATACGCAGA
AGTAATTTTGTGGTAGGGTGGGGAGTGAGACAGGGTCTCCCTATGCAGTCCTGGCTGGCCTGGAACTAGT
ATAGAACTCAAATTAAGAGATCCTCTGCCTCCCTATTTCTGGGGTCATGGACATGCACCATCATTCCCTG
CTTTCTGAGCTGATTTCTTTTCCTGAGATAACATTGTTTTTCCCAAAAAGAATAAAAGAAAGGTTTGGAA
CAAAGGTTAGGTATCAGGCCTACAAGATGGGGCTCAGTGGTCTGGGTGAACCTGACTGACCTTTGGGCCC
TTCTTTGCTGTTCTTGACATAACTGAACCCCTGTCCCAGATTCTAGGATGACCAGAATTTCTTTCCAACA
GGAGACCAGTGCCTGTAGCTCCAGTAAAGGTCGACATGGCCAAGCCTTTGTCTCAAGAAGAATCCACCCT
CATTGAAAGAGCAACGGCTACAATCAACAGCATCCCCATCTCTGAAGACTACAGCGTCGCCAGCGCAGCT
CTCTCTAGCGACGGCCGCATCTTCACTGGTGTCAATGTATATCATTTTACTGGGGGACCTTGTGCAGAAC
TCGTGGTGCTGGGCACTGCTGCTGCTGCGGCAGCTGGCAACCTGACTTGTATCGTCGCGATCGGAAATGA
GAACAGGGGCATCTTGAGCCCCTGCGGACGGTGCCGACAGGTGCTTCTCGATCTGCATCCTGGGATCAAA
GCCATAGTGAAGGACAGTGATGGACAGCCGACGGCAGTTGGGATTCGTGAATTGCTGCCCTCTGGTTATG
TGTGGGAGGGCGGTTCCGGAGCCACGAACTTCTCTCTGTTAAAGCAAGCAGGAGACGTGGAAGAAAACCC
CGGTCCCGATTACAAGGATGACGATGACAAGGGTTCCGGCGGCGTGCAGGTGGAGACTATCTCCCCAGGA
GACGGGCGCACCTTCCCCAAGCGCGGCCAGACCTGCGTGGTGCACTACACCGGGATGCTTGAAGATGGAA
AGAAAGTTGATTCCTCCCGGGACAGAAACAAGCCCTTTAAGTTTATGCTAGGCAAGCAGGAGGTGATCCG
AGGCTGGGAAGAAGGGGTTGCCCAGATGAGTGTGGGTCAGAGAGCCAAACTGACTATATCTCCAGATTAT
GCCTATGGTGCCACTGGGCACCCAGGCATCATCCCACCACATGCCACTCTCGTCTTCGATGTGGAGCTTC
TAAAACTGGAAGTCGATTATCCGTACGACGTACCAGACTACGCAGTGAGCAAGGGCGAGGAGCTGTTCAC
CGGGGTGGTGCCCATCCTGGTCGAGCTGGACGGCGACGTAAACGGCCACAAGTTCAGCGTGTCCGGCGAG
GGCGAGGGCGATGCCACCTACGGCAAGCTGACCCTGAAGTTCATCTGCACCACCGGCAAGCTGCCCGTGC
CCTGGCCCACCCTCGTGACCACCTTCGGCTACGGCCTGCAGTGCTTCGCCCGCTACCCCGACCACATGAA
GCAGCACGACTTCTTCAAGTCCGCCATGCCCGAAGGCTACGTCCAGGAGCGCACCATCTTCTTCAAGGAC
GACGGCAACTACAAGACCCGCGCCGAGGTGAAGTTCGAGGGCGACACCCTGGTGAACCGCATCGAGCTGA
AGGGCATCGACTTCAAGGAGGACGGCAACATCCTGGGGCACAAGCTGGAGTACAACTACAACAGCCACAA
CGTCTATATCATGGCCGACAAGCAGAAGAACGGCATCAAGGTGAACTTCAAGATCCGCCACAACATCGAG
GACGGCAGCGTGCAGCTCGCCGACCACTACCAGCAGAACACCCCCATCGGCGACGGCCCCGTGCTGCTGC
CCGACAACCACTACCTGAGCTACCAGTCCGCCCTGAGCAAAGACCCCAACGAGAAGCGCGATCACATGGT
CCTGCTGGAGTTCGTGACCGCCGCCGGGATCACTCTCGGCATGGACGAGCTGTACAAGGGTGGAGGTGGA
TCTGGTGGCGGCGGTTCAGGTACCTTGGGTGGGACTCCTCGGCCTGGTCCTTCCCCAGGCCCTGGTCCTT
CACCTGGTGCAATGCTGGGTCCTAGCCCTGGCCCCTCACCAGGTTCTGCCCACAGCATGATGGGGCCAAG
CCCAGGACCTCCTTCAGCAGGACATCCCATGCCCACCCAGGGGCCTGGAGGGTACCCCCAGGACAACATG
CATCAGATGCACAAGGTAGGCATCCTGTGATCTCAGTCCTGTACTCTGTTCCTGAGACTTGCCTTGGTGT
CTCATACAAAGCTGCCAGAGCCTCCGGACATTAGAGGAGAGAGGTCTGTGGAGGTGACTTGGCTTAGTTC
AGGGTCCTACCCTAAAGTGTGCTTCTTTGAACAAAGGAATCAGGCTGTTGTCCTGAGCCAGGAGGCTGAG
CAGCCATTTCACTCTACGTTTCCCATTCTCCCTATGCTTTCTTTTGTTAAAAGGAATTCCCAGATTCCTC
TAAGGACGATCCTCTGGCTGCACTGGTGGCCTACATACTTGAAGCAGTGGGGAGTATTGAGTCTGCTTCT
GAGCTTGTACCCCAGACTGCCATCTTCCTTTGGTAAATGTGTCAGCATTGCTTTTGCCAGCAAGGCTGCC
AGGCAGCAATCCTGTCCTTAGGCCTTGGTGTTCCTCTTAGGACTGGCGCAGTAGAATGTCAGCATTTATC
TGGGCTGACCCACAGAGGCTGGGGTGTAAGAAGATATTGGAGGCTGCAGGAGGGTTCACCATAGTGGCAT
TGTCAGTTGCTCCTCTTCCCTGCAGGGTTGTCCTCTGTTTGCTTCCTAATCCTGCAAGTATAGGTTGTGT
TCCCTATCCACAAATGAGGAAGGCCCTCACATGCCTGTCTCATTCCTCGGCCTGGCTTGTCCTTGTACTC
TGCTTCCAGACATCTCCATCTGGCTCCCCAGTTCTGGATGGTTGTGTCATCTTAGTAGAGTACTTATCTT
GCTCTTTCCCCTATGAAGGAAGCTCTGGGTCCCATGTAGGAGCCCACCGTCTGGTTTACAGGGCCCTCCA
TGTCCGGTAAGCTGCATCTCGGTACCCTCGAGGTCGATCGACGGTATCGATAAGCTTGATCTAGAGCGGC
CGCCACCGCGGTGGAGCTCCAGCTTTTGTTCCCTTTAGTGAGGGTTAATTTCGAGCTTGGCGTAATCATG
GTCATAGCTGTTTCCTGTGTGAAATTGTTATCCGCTCACAATTCCACACAACATACGAGCCGGAAGCATA
AAGTGTAAAGCCTGGGGTGCCTAATGAGTGAGCTAACTCACATTAATTGCGTTGCGCTCACTGCCCGCTT
TCCAGTCGGGAAACCTGTCGTGCCAGCTGCATTAATGAATCGGCCAACGCGCGGGGAGAGGCGGTTTGCG
TATTGGGCGCTCTTCCGCTTCCTCGCTCACTGACTCGCTGCGCTCGGTCGTTCGGCTGCGGCGAGCGGTA
TCAGCTCACTCAAAGGCGGTAATACGGTTATCCACAGAATCAGGGGATAACGCAGGAAAGAACATGTGAG
CAAAAGGCCAGCAAAAGGCCAGGAACCGTAAAAAGGCCGCGTTGCTGGCGTTTTTCCATAGGCTCCGCCC
CCCTGACGAGCATCACAAAAATCGACGCTCAAGTCAGAGGTGGCGAAACCCGACAGGACTATAAAGATAC
CAGGCGTTTCCCCCTGGAAGCTCCCTCGTGCGCTCTCCTGTTCCGACCCTGCCGCTTACCGGATACCTGT
CCGCCTTTCTCCCTTCGGGAAGCGTGGCGCTTTCTCATAGCTCACGCTGTAGGTATCTCAGTTCGGTGTA
GGTCGTTCGCTCCAAGCTGGGCTGTGTGCACGAACCCCCCGTTCAGCCCGACCGCTGCGCCTTATCCGGT
AACTATCGTCTTGAGTCCAACCCGGTAAGACACGACTTATCGCCACTGGCAGCAGCCACTGGTAACAGGA
TTAGCAGAGCGAGGTATGTAGGCGGTGCTACAGAGTTCTTGAAGTGGTGGCCTAACTACGGCTACACTAG
AAGAACAGTATTTGGTATCTGCGCTCTGCTGAAGCCAGTTACCTTCGGAAAAAGAGTTGGTAGCTCTTGA
TCCGGCAAACAAACCACCGCTGGTAGCGGTGGTTTTTTTGTTTGCAAGCAGCAGATTACGCGCAGAAAAA
AAGGATCTCAAGAAGATCCTTTGATCTTTTCTACGGGGTCTGACGCTCAGTGGAACGAAAACTCACGTTA
AGGGATTTTGGTCATGAGATTATCAAAAAGGATCTTCACCTAGATCCTTTTAAATTAAAAATGAAGTTTT
AAATCAATCTAAAGTATATATGAGTAAACTTGGTCTGACAGTTACCAATGCTTAATCAGTGAGGCACCTA
TCTCAGCGATCTGTCTATTTCGTTCATCCATAGTTGCCTGACTCCCCGTCGTGTAGATAACTACGATACG
GGAGGGCTTACCATCTGGCCCCAGTGCTGCAATGATACCGCGAGACCCACGCTCACCGGCTCCAGATTTA
TCAGCAATAAACCAGCCAGCCGGAAGGGCCGAGCGCAGAAGTGGTCCTGCAACTTTATCCGCCTCCATCC
AGTCTATTAATTGTTGCCGGGAAGCTAGAGTAAGTAGTTCGCCAGTTAATAGTTTGCGCAACGTTGTTGC
CATTGCTACAGGCATCGTGGTGTCACGCTCGTCGTTTGGTATGGCTTCATTCAGCTCCGGTTCCCAACGA
TCAAGGCGAGTTACATGATCCCCCATGTTGTGCAAAAAAGCGGTTAGCTCCTTCGGTCCTCCGATCGTTG
TCAGAAGTAAGTTGGCCGCAGTGTTATCACTCATGGTTATGGCAGCACTGCATAATTCTCTTACTGTCAT
GCCATCCGTAAGATGCTTTTCTGTGACTGGTGAGTACTCAACCAAGTCATTCTGAGAATAGTGTATGCGG
CGACCGAGTTGCTCTTGCCCGGCGTCAATACGGGATAATACCGCGCCACATAGCAGAACTTTAAAAGTGC
TCATCATTGGAAAACGTTCTTCGGGGCGAAAACTCTCAAGGATCTTACCGCTGTTGAGATCCAGTTCGAT
GTAACCCACTCGTGCACCCAACTGATCTTCAGCATCTTTTACTTTCACCAGCGTTTCTGGGTGAGCAAAA
ACAGGAAGGCAAAATGCCGCAAAAAAGGGAATAAGGGCGACACGGAAATGTTGAATACTCATACTCTTCC
TTTTTCAATATTATTGAAGCATTTATCAGGGTTATTGTCTCATGAGCGGATACATATTTGAATGTATTTA
GAAAAATAAACAAATAGGGGTTCCGCGCACATTTCCCCGAAAAGTGCCACCTGACGTCTAAGAAACCATT
ATTATCATGACATTAACCTATAAAAATAGGCGTATCACGAGGCCCTTTCGTCTCGCGCGTTTCGGTGATG
ACGGTGAAAACCTCTGACACATGCAGCTCCCGGAGACGGTCACAGCTTGTCTGTAAGCGGATGCCGGGAG
CAGACAAGCCCGTCAGGGCGCGTCAGCGGGTGTTGGCGGGTGTCGGGGCTGGCTTAACTATGCGGCATCA
GAGCAGATTGTACTGAGAGTGCACCATATGCGGTGTGAAATACCGCACAGATGCGTAAGGAGAAAATACC
GCATCAGGC
